>Addgene plasmid #103964 | pcDNA3.1-R2ACR_142-EYFP | addgene full sequence | sequence record 199319 | Addgene NGS Result
AATTTAACGCGAATTAATTCTGTGGAATGTGTGTCAGTTAGGGTGTGGAAAGTCCCCAGGCTCCCCAGCA
GGCAGAAGTATGCAAAGCATGCATCTCAATTAGTCAGCAACCAGGTGTGGAAAGTCCCCAGGCTCCCCAG
CAGGCAGAAGTATGCAAAGCATGCATCTCAATTAGTCAGCAACCATAGTCCCGCCCCTAACTCCGCCCAT
CCCGCCCCTAACTCCGCCCAGTTCCGCCCATTCTCCGCCCCATGGCTGACTAATTTTTTTTATTTATGCA
GAGGCCGAGGCCGCCTCTGCCTCTGAGCTATTCCAGAAGTAGTGAGGAGGCTTTTTTGGAGGCCTAGGCT
TTTGCAAAAAGCTCCCGGGAGCTTGTATATCCATTTTCGGATCTGATCAAGAGACAGGATGAGGATCGTT
TCGCATGATTGAACAAGATGGATTGCACGCAGGTTCTCCGGCCGCTTGGGTGGAGAGGCTATTCGGCTAT
GACTGGGCACAACAGACAATCGGCTGCTCTGATGCCGCCGTGTTCCGGCTGTCAGCGCAGGGGCGCCCGG
TTCTTTTTGTCAAGACCGACCTGTCCGGTGCCCTGAATGAACTGCAGGACGAGGCAGCGCGGCTATCGTG
GCTGGCCACGACGGGCGTTCCTTGCGCAGCTGTGCTCGACGTTGTCACTGAAGCGGGAAGGGACTGGCTG
CTATTGGGCGAAGTGCCGGGGCAGGATCTCCTGTCATCTCACCTTGCTCCTGCCGAGAAAGTATCCATCA
TGGCTGATGCAATGCGGCGGCTGCATACGCTTGATCCGGCTACCTGCCCATTCGACCACCAAGCGAAACA
TCGCATCGAGCGAGCACGTACTCGGATGGAAGCCGGTCTTGTCGATCAGGATGATCTGGACGAAGAGCAT
CAGGGGCTCGCGCCAGCCGAACTGTTCGCCAGGCTCAAGGCGCGCATGCCCGACGGCGAGGATCTCGTCG
TGACCCATGGCGATGCCTGCTTGCCGAATATCATGGTGGAAAATGGCCGCTTTTCTGGATTCATCGACTG
TGGCCGGCTGGGTGTGGCGGACCGCTATCAGGACATAGCGTTGGCTACCCGTGATATTGCTGAAGAGCTT
GGCGGCGAATGGGCTGACCGCTTCCTCGTGCTTTACGGTATCGCCGCTCCCGATTCGCAGCGCATCGCCT
TCTATCGCCTTCTTGACGAGTTCTTCTGAGCGGGACTCTGGGGTTCGCGAAATGACCGACCAAGCGACGC
CCAACCTGCCATCACGAGATTTCGATTCCACCGCCGCCTTCTATGAAAGGTTGGGCTTCGGAATCGTTTT
CCGGGACGCCGGCTGGATGATCCTCCAGCGCGGGGATCTCATGCTGGAGTTCTTCGCCCACCCCAACTTG
TTTATTGCAGCTTATAATGGTTACAAATAAAGCAATAGCATCACAAATTTCACAAATAAAGCATTTTTTT
CACTGCATTCTAGTTGTGGTTTGTCCAAACTCATCAATGTATCTTATCATGTCTGTATACCGTCGACCTC
TAGCTAGAGCTTGGCGTAATCATGGTCATAGCTGTTTCCTGTGTGAAATTGTTATCCGCTCACAATTCCA
CACAACATACGAGCCGGAAGCATAAAGTGTAAAGCCTGGGGTGCCTAATGAGTGAGCTAACTCACATTAA
TTGCGTTGCGCTCACTGCCCGCTTTCCAGTCGGGAAACCTGTCGTGCCAGCTGCATTAATGAATCGGCCA
ACGCGCGGGGAGAGGCGGTTTGCGTATTGGGCGCTCTTCCGCTTCCTCGCTCACTGACTCGCTGCGCTCG
GTCGTTCGGCTGCGGCGAGCGGTATCAGCTCACTCAAAGGCGGTAATACGGTTATCCACAGAATCAGGGG
ATAACGCAGGAAAGAACATGTGAGCAAAAGGCCAGCAAAAGGCCAGGAACCGTAAAAAGGCCGCGTTGCT
GGCGTTTTTCCATAGGCTCCGCCCCCCTGACGAGCATCACAAAAATCGACGCTCAAGTCAGAGGTGGCGA
AACCCGACAGGACTATAAAGATACCAGGCGTTTCCCCCTGGAAGCTCCCTCGTGCGCTCTCCTGTTCCGA
CCCTGCCGCTTACCGGATACCTGTCCGCCTTTCTCCCTTCGGGAAGCGTGGCGCTTTCTCATAGCTCACG
CTGTAGGTATCTCAGTTCGGTGTAGGTCGTTCGCTCCAAGCTGGGCTGTGTGCACGAACCCCCCGTTCAG
CCCGACCGCTGCGCCTTATCCGGTAACTATCGTCTTGAGTCCAACCCGGTAAGACACGACTTATCGCCAC
TGGCAGCAGCCACTGGTAACAGGATTAGCAGAGCGAGGTATGTAGGCGGTGCTACAGAGTTCTTGAAGTG
GTGGCCTAACTACGGCTACACTAGAAGAACAGTATTTGGTATCTGCGCTCTGCTGAAGCCAGTTACCTTC
GGAAAAAGAGTTGGTAGCTCTTGATCCGGCAAACAAACCACCGCTGGTAGCGGTGGTTTTTTTGTTTGCA
AGCAGCAGATTACGCGCAGAAAAAAAGGATCTCAAGAAGATCCTTTGATCTTTTCTACGGGGTCTGACGC
TCAGTGGAACGAAAACTCACGTTAAGGGATTTTGGTCATGAGATTATCAAAAAGGATCTTCACCTAGATC
CTTTTAAATTAAAAATGAAGTTTTAAATCAATCTAAAGTATATATGAGTAAACTTGGTCTGACAGTTACC
AATGCTTAATCAGTGAGGCACCTATCTCAGCGATCTGTCTATTTCGTTCATCCATAGTTGCCTGACTCCC
CGTCGTGTAGATAACTACGATACGGGAGGGCTTACCATCTGGCCCCAGTGCTGCAATGATACCGCGAGAC
CCACGCTCACCGGCTCCAGATTTATCAGCAATAAACCAGCCAGCCGGAAGGGCCGAGCGCAGAAGTGGTC
CTGCAACTTTATCCGCCTCCATCCAGTCTATTAATTGTTGCCGGGAAGCTAGAGTAAGTAGTTCGCCAGT
TAATAGTTTGCGCAACGTTGTTGCCATTGCTACAGGCATCGTGGTGTCACGCTCGTCGTTTGGTATGGCT
TCATTCAGCTCCGGTTCCCAACGATCAAGGCGAGTTACATGATCCCCCATGTTGTGCAAAAAAGCGGTTA
GCTCCTTCGGTCCTCCGATCGTTGTCAGAAGTAAGTTGGCCGCAGTGTTATCACTCATGGTTATGGCAGC
ACTGCATAATTCTCTTACTGTCATGCCATCCGTAAGATGCTTTTCTGTGACTGGTGAGTACTCAACCAAG
TCATTCTGAGAATAGTGTATGCGGCGACCGAGTTGCTCTTGCCCGGCGTCAATACGGGATAATACCGCGC
CACATAGCAGAACTTTAAAAGTGCTCATCATTGGAAAACGTTCTTCGGGGCGAAAACTCTCAAGGATCTT
ACCGCTGTTGAGATCCAGTTCGATGTAACCCACTCGTGCACCCAACTGATCTTCAGCATCTTTTACTTTC
ACCAGCGTTTCTGGGTGAGCAAAAACAGGAAGGCAAAATGCCGCAAAAAAGGGAATAAGGGCGACACGGA
AATGTTGAATACTCATACTCTTCCTTTTTCAATATTATTGAAGCATTTATCAGGGTTATTGTCTCATGAG
CGGATACATATTTGAATGTATTTAGAAAAATAAACAAATAGGGGTTCCGCGCACATTTCCCCGAAAAGTG
CCACCTGACGTCGACGGATCGGGAGATCTCCCGATCCCCTATGGTGCACTCTCAGTACAATCTGCTCTGA
TGCCGCATAGTTAAGCCAGTATCTGCTCCCTGCTTGTGTGTTGGAGGTCGCTGAGTAGTGCGCGAGCAAA
ATTTAAGCTACAACAAGGCAAGGCTTGACCGACAATTGCATGAAGAATCTGCTTAGGGTTAGGCGTTTTG
CGCTGCTTCGCGATGTACGGGCCAGATATACGCGTTGACATTGATTATTGACTAGTTATTAATAGTAATC
AATTACGGGGTCATTAGTTCATAGCCCATATATGGAGTTCCGCGTTACATAACTTACGGTAAATGGCCCG
CCTGGCTGACCGCCCAACGACCCCCGCCCATTGACGTCAATAATGACGTATGTTCCCATAGTAACGCCAA
TAGGGACTTTCCATTGACGTCAATGGGTGGAGTATTTACGGTAAACTGCCCACTTGGCAGTACATCAAGT
GTATCATATGCCAAGTACGCCCCCTATTGACGTCAATGACGGTAAATGGCCCGCCTGGCATTATGCCCAG
TACATGACCTTATGGGACTTTCCTACTTGGCAGTACATCTACGTATTAGTCATCGCTATTACCATGGTGA
TGCGGTTTTGGCAGTACATCAATGGGCGTGGATAGCGGTTTGACTCACGGGGATTTCCAAGTCTCCACCC
CATTGACGTCAATGGGAGTTTGTTTTGGCACCAAAATCAACGGGACTTTCCAAAATGTCGTAACAACTCC
GCCCCATTGACGCAAATGGGCGGTAGGCGTGTACGGTGGGAGGTCTATATAAGCAGAGCTCTCTGGCTAA
CTAGAGAACCCACTGCTTACTGGCTTATCGAAATTAATACGACTCACTATAGGGAGACCCAAGCTGGCTA
GTTAAGCTTGGTACCGAGCTCGGATCCATGGCCACCTTTAACTCCACCTGGACCACCTACGGCGCCTGGG
AAGCTGCTAACCCCGAGTGCGCCGAGAAGATGCACAGGTCCTCCGACGCTGTGCACGTGGTGCAGCTCAC
CTGGGCCATCGTGAGCTTCCTGCAGAGCATGTTCATGCTGTCCAGGTTCCCCAGGAACGCCTGGGAGGCC
GTGTTCCTGCCCCTGGCCGAGACATGCCTCTATGGCCTGGCCTCCACCGGCAACGGCTACGTGACCATGG
CCAACGGCAGAACACTGCCCTGGGGCAGGATGGCCAGCTGGCTGGCTACCTGCCCCATTATCATGAACCA
GATCAACGCCGTGGCCACCGTGAACTTCCACGGCATCAGCCTGAACCGTATTCAAGTGTGCGCCAGCATC
CTCACCATCGTGATGGGCGTGACCGCCTCCGTGACCGATGAACCCCCCATGCAGTGGGCTTTTTTCGGCC
TGGGCACCCTGTGCCTGATCGTGGAGTACGTGATTACCACCATCATCATCTCCGCCGGCGTGGCCAAATT
TCAGCCCTACGTGGAGGAGAGCGAGACCTGTAGGAAGGCCATCGGCAGGCTGTACCTGGTCAGGAACATG
ATCTTCAGCACCTGGGCCGCCTTCCCTATCGTGTGGCTGCTGTCCCCCCAAGGAGCCTGTGTGTTCGGCG
AGGACGTGGTGCCCCTGCTGTACCTGATCGCCGACGCCCTGTGCAAGAACGTGTACGGCCTGATCTGGTA
TAACACCACCTGGGTGCTGCTGGGCGATGGAGTGTGGGACCCTACCAAGCACGTGGCCAAGCAAGCCCCT
GCCCTGCAGCAGGAGATGACCGCCAACACCTCCGTGATTATGGCCCCTGCCGTGATCCAGGAGACCCCCT
GTGCGGCCGCCGTGAGCAAGGGCGAGGAGCTGTTCACCGGGGTGGTGCCCATCCTGGTCGAGCTGGACGG
CGACGTAAACGGCCACAAGTTCAGCGTGTCCGGCGAGGGCGAGGGCGATGCCACCTACGGCAAGCTGACC
CTGAAGTTCATCTGCACCACCGGCAAGCTGCCCGTGCCCTGGCCCACCCTCGTGACCACCTTCGGCTACG
GCCTGCAGTGCTTCGCCCGCTACCCCGACCACATGAAGCAGCACGACTTCTTCAAGTCCGCCATGCCCGA
AGGCTACGTCCAGGAGCGCACCATCTTCTTCAAGGACGACGGCAACTACAAGACCCGCGCCGAGGTGAAG
TTCGAGGGCGACACCCTGGTGAACCGCATCGAGCTGAAGGGCATCGACTTCAAGGAGGACGGCAACATCC
TGGGGCACAAGCTGGAGTACAACTACAACAGCCACAACGTCTATATCATGGCCGACAAGCAGAAGAACGG
CATCAAGGTGAACTTCAAGATCCGCCACAACATCGAGGACGGCAGCGTGCAGCTCGCCGACCACTACCAG
CAGAACACCCCCATCGGCGACGGCCCCGTGCTGCTGCCCGACAACCACTACCTGAGCTACCAGTCCGCCC
TGAGCAAAGACCCCAACGAGAAGCGCGATCACATGGTCCTGCTGGAGTTCGTGACCGCCGCCGGGATCAC
TCTCGGCATGGACGAGCTGTACAAGTAACATATGCTCTAGAGGGCCCGCGGTTCGAAGGTAAGCCTATCC
CTAACCCTCTCCTCGGTCTCGATTCTACGCGTACCGGTCATCATCACCATCACCATTGAGTTTAAACCCG
CTGATCAGCCTCGACTGTGCCTTCTAGTTGCCAGCCATCTGTTGTTTGCCCCTCCCCCGTGCCTTCCTTG
ACCCTGGAAGGTGCCACTCCCACTGTCCTTTCCTAATAAAATGAGGAAATTGCATCGCATTGTCTGAGTA
GGTGTCATTCTATTCTGGGGGGTGGGGTGGGGCAGGACAGCAAGGGGGAGGATTGGGAAGACAATAGCAG
GCATGCTGGGGATGCGGTGGGCTCTATGGCTTCTGAGGCGGAAAGAACCAGCTGGGGCTCTAGGGGGTAT
CCCC
[124 nt withheld, positions 6655-6778]
C
[91 nt withheld, positions 6780-6870]
A
[49 nt withheld, positions 6872-6920]
CCTTTGACGTTGGAGTCCACGTTCTTT
[37 nt withheld, positions 6948-6984]
ACCCTATCTCGGTCTATTCTTTTGATTTATAAGGGATTTTGCCGATTTCGGCCTATTGGTTAAAAAATGA
GCTGATTTAACAAA
Features (pLannotate 1.2.2; 21 found; start..end, strand, type, name):
     29..358     +  promoter       SV40 promoter: SV40 enhancer and early promoter
    425..1216    +  CDS            neo: KKA2_KLEPN - Also known as kan, nptII. Experimental evidence at protein level: Swiss-Prot protein existence level 1. Resistance to kanamycin, neomycin, paromomycin, ribostamycin, butirosin and gentamicin B. From Klebsiella pneumoniae.
   1242..1400    +  CDS            ble (fragment): BLE_KLEPN - Experimental evidence at protein level: Swiss-Prot protein existence level 1. Binding protein with a strong affinity to the bleomycin family of antibiotics. Binds to CL990; an antimitotic-antibiotic compound. From Klebsiella pneumoniae.
   1395..1516    +  polyA_signal   SV40 poly(A) signal: SV40 polyadenylation signal
   1589..1605    -  protein_bind   lac operator: The lac repressor binds to the lac operator to inhibit transcription in E. coli. This inhibition can be relieved by adding lactose or isopropyl-β-D-thiogalactopyranoside (IPTG). lac repressor encoded by lacI
   1613..1643    -  promoter       lac promoter: promoter for the E. coli lac operon
   1658..1679    -  protein_bind   CAP binding site: CAP binding activates transcription in the presence of cAMP. E. coli catabolite activator protein
   1692..1784    -  CDS            lacI (fragment): lac repressor; lacI; The lac repressor binds to the lac operator to inhibit transcription in E. coli. This inhibition can be relieved by adding lactose or isopropyl-β-D-thiogalactopyranoside (IPTG).
   1967..2555    -  rep_origin     ori: high-copy-number ColE1/pMB1/pBR322/pUC origin of replication
   2726..3586    -  CDS            AmpR: β-lactamase; bla; confers resistance to ampicillin, carbenicillin, and related antibiotics
   3587..3691    -  promoter       AmpR promoter: bla
   3750..3802    -  misc_feature   bom (fragment): basis of mobility region from pBR322
   3957..4336    +  enhancer       CMV enhancer: human cytomegalovirus immediate early enhancer
   4337..4540    +  promoter       CMV promoter: human cytomegalovirus (CMV) immediate early promoter
   4536..4569    +  LTR            5' LTR (truncated) (fragment): truncated 5' long terminal repeat (LTR) from HIV-1
   4585..4603    +  promoter       T7 promoter: promoter for bacteriophage T7 RNA polymerase
   5542..6258    +  CDS            EYFP: enhanced YFP mammalian codon-optimized
   6288..6329    +  CDS            V5 tag: epitope tag from simian virus 5
   6385..6609    +  polyA_signal   bGH poly(A) signal: bovine growth hormone polyadenylation signal
   6613..6634    +  promoter       SV40 promoter (fragment): SV40 enhancer and early promoter
   6655..15      +  rep_origin     f1 ori (across the origin) (sequence partly withheld): f1 bacteriophage origin of replication; arrow indicates direction of (+) strand synthesis
