[The description below was written by a language model from this plasmid's Addgene catalogue record and pLannotate feature annotations shown in this document.]
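Description:
pcDNA3.1-R2ACR_142-EYFP is a mammalian expression plasmid built on the Invitrogen pcDNA3.1 backbone. It encodes R2ACR_142, an anion-conducting channelrhodopsin from the cryptophyte alga Rhodomonas sp., which the record describes as highly efficient. The roughly 885 bp coding sequence is human codon optimized and was inserted between the BamHI and NotI sites. This places it in frame with an EYFP that had been cloned into the backbone between NotI and XbaI, so the channel is made as a C-terminal EYFP fusion whose fluorescence marks expressing cells. Transcription is driven by the CMV immediate-early enhancer and promoter and terminated by the bGH polyadenylation signal. A T7 promoter lies just upstream of the insert and serves as a sequencing primer site. The channelrhodopsin itself is not annotated in the feature table, but the unannotated gap between the T7 promoter and EYFP matches its expected position and size. A backbone V5 tag sequence is annotated downstream of EYFP; the record does not indicate whether it is translated as part of the fusion.

In E. coli the plasmid is maintained at high copy through a ColE1/pUC-type origin with ampicillin selection (AmpR), and an f1 origin is also present. A separate SV40 promoter–neomycin phosphotransferase–SV40 poly(A) cassette would allow G418 selection of mammalian cells. The short ble, lacI, bom and HIV LTR fragment calls look like backbone remnants or annotation artefacts rather than functional parts. The sequenced record is 7,068 nt, which is shorter than the 7,800 bp total given in the catalogue. The construct is meant for light-gated chloride conductance studies in cultured mammalian cells, such as electrophysiological characterization or optogenetic inhibition.
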