Addgene plasmid #103964: pcDNA3.1-R2ACR_142-EYFP
Purpose: Highly efficient anion channelrhodopsin from Rhodomonas sp. (CCAC1630) for expression in mammalian cells
Depositing lab: John Spudich. Publication: The Expanding Family of Natural Anion Channelrhodopsins Reveals Large Variations in Kinetics, Conductance, and Spectral Sensitivity. Govorunova EG, Sineshchekov OA, Rodarte EM, Janz R, Morelle O, Melkonian M, Wong GK, Spudich JL. Sci Rep. 2017 Mar 3;7:43358. doi: 10.1038/srep43358. PubMed 28256618.
Backbone
  Vector backbone: pcDNA3.1
  Backbone manufacturer: Invitrogen
  Backbone size w/o insert (bp): 6217
  Total vector size (bp): 7800
  Modifications to backbone: EYFP was cloned between NotI and XbaI sites
  Vector type: Mammalian Expression
Growth in bacteria
  Bacterial resistance: Ampicillin, 100 μg/mL
  Growth temperature: 37°C
  Growth strain: DH5alpha
  Copy number: High Copy
Gene/Insert
  Gene/Insert name: Anion channelrhodopsin R2ACR_142
  Species: Rhodomonas sp.
  Insert size (bp): 885
  Mutation: human codon optimized
  GenBank ID: KX879690
  Promoter: CMV
  Tag / fusion protein: EYFP (C terminal on backbone)
  Cloning method: Restriction Enzyme; 5′ cloning site BamHI (not destroyed); 3′ cloning site NotI (not destroyed)
  Sequencing primers: 5′ T7
Terms and licenses: Academic/Nonprofit Terms; Industry Terms: Not Available to Industry
How to cite: pcDNA3.1-R2ACR_142-EYFP was a gift from John Spudich (Addgene plasmid # 103964 ; http://n2t.net/addgene:103964 ; RRID:Addgene_103964)
