>Addgene plasmid #103964 | pcDNA3.1-R2ACR_142-EYFP | depositor partial sequence | sequence record 196898 | R2ACR_142
ATGGCCACCTTTAACTCCACCTGGACCACCTACGGCGCCTGGGAAGCTGCTAACCCCGAGTGCGCCGAGA
AGATGCACAGGTCCTCCGACGCTGTGCACGTGGTGCAGCTCACCTGGGCCATCGTGAGCTTCCTGCAGAG
CATGTTCATGCTGTCCAGGTTCCCCAGGAACGCCTGGGAGGCCGTGTTCCTGCCCCTGGCCGAGACATGC
CTCTATGGCCTGGCCTCCACCGGCAACGGCTACGTGACCATGGCCAACGGCAGAACACTGCCCTGGGGCA
GGATGGCCAGCTGGCTGGCTACCTGCCCCATTATCATGAACCAGATCAACGCCGTGGCCACCGTGAACTT
CCACGGCATCAGCCTGAACCGTATTCAAGTGTGCGCCAGCATCCTCACCATCGTGATGGGCGTGACCGCC
TCCGTGACCGATGAACCCCCCATGCAGTGGGCTTTTTTCGGCCTGGGCACCCTGTGCCTGATCGTGGAGT
ACGTGATTACCACCATCATCATCTCCGCCGGCGTGGCCAAATTTCAGCCCTACGTGGAGGAGAGCGAGAC
CTGTAGGAAGGCCATCGGCAGGCTGTACCTGGTCAGGAACATGATCTTCAGCACCTGGGCCGCCTTCCCT
ATCGTGTGGCTGCTGTCCCCCCAAGGAGCCTGTGTGTTCGGCGAGGACGTGGTGCCCCTGCTGTACCTGA
TCGCCGACGCCCTGTGCAAGAACGTGTACGGCCTGATCTGGTATAACACCACCTGGGTGCTGCTGGGCGA
TGGAGTGTGGGACCCTACCAAGCACGTGGCCAAGCAAGCCCCTGCCCTGCAGCAGGAGATGACCGCCAAC
ACCTCCGTGATTATGGCCCCTGCCGTGATCCAGGAGACCCCCTGT
