>Addgene plasmid #103964 | pcDNA3.1-R2ACR_142-EYFP | depositor partial sequence | sequence record 196899 | EYFP
GTGAGCAAGGGCGAGGAGCTGTTCACCGGGGTGGTGCCCATCCTGGTCGAGCTGGACGGCGACGTAAACG
GCCACAAGTTCAGCGTGTCCGGCGAGGGCGAGGGCGATGCCACCTACGGCAAGCTGACCCTGAAGTTCAT
CTGCACCACCGGCAAGCTGCCCGTGCCCTGGCCCACCCTCGTGACCACCTTCGGCTACGGCCTGCAGTGC
TTCGCCCGCTACCCCGACCACATGAAGCAGCACGACTTCTTCAAGTCCGCCATGCCCGAAGGCTACGTCC
AGGAGCGCACCATCTTCTTCAAGGACGACGGCAACTACAAGACCCGCGCCGAGGTGAAGTTCGAGGGCGA
CACCCTGGTGAACCGCATCGAGCTGAAGGGCATCGACTTCAAGGAGGACGGCAACATCCTGGGGCACAAG
CTGGAGTACAACTACAACAGCCACAACGTCTATATCATGGCCGACAAGCAGAAGAACGGCATCAAGGTGA
ACTTCAAGATCCGCCACAACATCGAGGACGGCAGCGTGCAGCTCGCCGACCACTACCAGCAGAACACCCC
CATCGGCGACGGCCCCGTGCTGCTGCCCGACAACCACTACCTGAGCTACCAGTCCGCCCTGAGCAAAGAC
CCCAACGAGAAGCGCGATCACATGGTCCTGCTGGAGTTCGTGACCGCCGCCGGGATCACTCTCGGCATGG
ACGAGCTGTACAAGTAA
